Addgene plasmid #103385: LSB-hsa-miR-28-3p
Purpose: Used to sense miRNA activity using fluorescence based tools. hsa-miR-28-3p target in 3' UTR of of mKate. miRNA activity can be measured by the repression of mKate2 relative to EBFP2 fluorescent proteins . Plasmid is inherently unstable; please see Depositor Comments
Depositing lab: Ron Weiss. Depositing organization: Massachusetts Institute of Technology. Publication: A mixed antagonistic/synergistic miRNA repression model enables accurate predictions of multi-input miRNA sensor activity. Gam JJ, Babb J, Weiss R. Nat Commun. 2018 Jun 22;9(1):2430. doi: 10.1038/s41467-018-04575-0. PubMed 29934631.
Backbone
  Vector backbone: Low Sensor Backbone (LSB)
  Vector type: Mammalian Expression, Synthetic Biology
Growth in bacteria
  Bacterial resistance: Ampicillin and Kanamycin, 100 & 50 μg/mL
  Growth temperature: 30°C
  Growth strain: NEB Stable
  Copy number: High Copy
Gene/Insert
  Gene/Insert name: hsa-miR-28-3p target
  Species: H. sapiens (human)
  Entrez Gene: MIR28 (a.k.a. MIRN28, hsa-mir-28, miR-28)
  Promoter: EF-1a
  Cloning method: Gibson Cloning
Terms and licenses: Academic/Nonprofit Terms; Industry Terms: Not Available to Industry
Depositor comments: Please note that this plasmid is inherently unstable due to a repeating poly A element. We recommend performing a diagnostic digest on multiple colonies upon receipt. The depositors would like to note the presence of several discrepancies between the depositor sequence and physical plasmid sequence. In particular, the sequences upstream and downstream of the puromycin coding region have 10 bp insertions which do not affect the ability to perform puromycin selection. The sequences for those regions within the physical plasmids are as follows: Upstream of Puro: GAATTCGACCGCCTGTCTCAAGGTGCCACC; Downstream of Puro: GCTTTGAGACTACGCGTGAATTCACTCCTC.
How to cite: LSB-hsa-miR-28-3p was a gift from Ron Weiss (Addgene plasmid # 103385 ; http://n2t.net/addgene:103385 ; RRID:Addgene_103385)
