[The description below was written by a language model from this plasmid's Addgene catalogue record and pLannotate feature annotations shown in this document.]
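Description:
LSB-hsa-miR-28-3p is an 11 kb mammalian expression plasmid built on the Low Sensor Backbone (LSB), designed as a two-colour fluorescent reporter of microRNA activity. It propagates in E. coli from a high-copy ColE1/pUC-type origin and carries both a β-lactamase gene and an aph(3')-Ia kanamycin resistance gene, matching the dual ampicillin and kanamycin selection listed in the record. A puromycin N-acetyltransferase coding sequence followed by a rabbit β-globin poly(A) signal is also present, and the depositor indicates it supports puromycin selection. No mammalian promoter is annotated directly upstream of it in the feature table.

The payload consists of two parallel transcription units, each driven by the human EF-1α core promoter with its intron A and terminated by a rabbit β-globin poly(A) signal. One expresses the red fluorescent protein mKate2 and the other the blue fluorescent protein EBFP2. Gateway attB4, attB1 and attB2 sites flank the promoter and coding modules, although the record lists Gibson cloning as the method for the insert. According to the record, a target site for human miR-28-3p sits in the 3' UTR of the mKate2 transcript. This site is not separately annotated, but there is an unannotated gap between the mKate2 cassette's attB2 site and its β-globin sequences.

In cells containing active miR-28-3p, mKate2 is repressed while EBFP2 is not, so the ratio of red to blue fluorescence measures miRNA activity normalised for plasmid delivery and expression. The depositor warns that the repeated poly(A) elements make the plasmid inherently unstable. The depositor also notes small discrepancies between the deposited sequence and the physical plasmid, including short insertions flanking the puromycin coding region that do not affect selection.
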