Features (pLannotate 1.2.2; 28 found; start..end, strand, type, name):
     87..675     -  rep_origin     ori: high-copy-number ColE1/pMB1/pBR322/pUC origin of replication
    846..1706    -  CDS            AmpR: β-lactamase; bla; confers resistance to ampicillin, carbenicillin, and related antibiotics
   1707..1778    -  promoter       AmpR promoter: bla
   1857..2456    +  CDS            PuroR: puromycin N-acetyltransferase; pac from Streptomyces alboniger; confers resistance to puromycin
   2461..2541    +  CDS            HBB (fragment): HBB_PONPY - Experimental evidence at transcript level: Swiss-Prot protein existence level 2. Involved in oxygen transport from the lung to the various peripheral tissues. From Pongo pygmaeus (Bornean orangutan).
   2612..2667    +  polyA_signal   β-globin poly(A) signal: rabbit β-globin polyadenylation signal (Gil and Proudfoot, 1987)
   3646..3666    +  protein_bind   attB4: mutant version of attB; core recombination site for the Gateway® BP reaction BP Clonase™
   3734..3945    +  promoter       EF-1α core promoter: core promoter for human elongation factor EF-1α
   3946..4884    +  intron         EF-1α intron A: intron upstream of the start codon of human EF-1α
   4911..4931    +  protein_bind   attB1: mutant version of attB; core recombination site for the Gateway® BP reaction BP Clonase™
   4951..5646    +  CDS            mKate2: mKate2 is a basic (constitutively fluorescent) red fluorescent protein published in 2009, derived from Entacmaea quadricolor. It is reported to be a rapidly-maturing monomer with moderate acid sensitivity.
   5666..5690    -  protein_bind   attB2: mutant version of attB; recombination site for the Gateway® BP reaction BP Clonase™
   5834..5908    +  CDS            HBB (fragment): HBB_PONPY - Experimental evidence at transcript level: Swiss-Prot protein existence level 2. Involved in oxygen transport from the lung to the various peripheral tissues. From Pongo pygmaeus (Bornean orangutan).
   5979..6034    +  polyA_signal   β-globin poly(A) signal: rabbit β-globin polyadenylation signal (Gil and Proudfoot, 1987)
   6418..6443    +  misc_feature   SA: splice acceptor site
   7115..7135    +  protein_bind   attB4: mutant version of attB; core recombination site for the Gateway® BP reaction BP Clonase™
   7203..7414    +  promoter       EF-1α core promoter: core promoter for human elongation factor EF-1α
   7415..8353    +  intron         EF-1α intron A: intron upstream of the start codon of human EF-1α
   8380..8400    +  protein_bind   attB1: mutant version of attB; core recombination site for the Gateway® BP reaction BP Clonase™
   8411..9127    +  CDS            EBFP2: EBFP2 is a basic (constitutively fluorescent) blue fluorescent protein published in 2007, derived from Aequorea victoria. It is reported to be a rapidly-maturing monomer with moderate acid sensitivity.
   9135..9159    -  protein_bind   attB2: mutant version of attB; recombination site for the Gateway® BP reaction BP Clonase™
   9163..9243    +  CDS            HBB (fragment): HBB_PONPY - Experimental evidence at transcript level: Swiss-Prot protein existence level 2. Involved in oxygen transport from the lung to the various peripheral tissues. From Pongo pygmaeus (Bornean orangutan).
   9314..9369    +  polyA_signal   β-globin poly(A) signal: rabbit β-globin polyadenylation signal (Gil and Proudfoot, 1987)
   9752..9774    -  protein_bind   lac operator (fragment): The lac repressor binds to the lac operator to inhibit transcription in E. coli. This inhibition can be relieved by adding lactose or isopropyl-β-D-thiogalactopyranoside (IPTG). lac repressor encoded by lacI
   9778..9808    -  promoter       lac promoter: promoter for the E. coli lac operon
   9823..9844    -  protein_bind   CAP binding site: CAP binding activates transcription in the presence of cAMP. E. coli catabolite activator protein
   9857..9896    -  CDS            lacI (fragment): lac repressor; lacI; The lac repressor binds to the lac operator to inhibit transcription in E. coli. This inhibition can be relieved by adding lactose or isopropyl-β-D-thiogalactopyranoside (IPTG).
  10069..10878   +  CDS            KanR: aminoglycoside phosphotransferase; aph(3')-Ia; confers resistance to kanamycin in bacteria or G418 (Geneticin®) in eukaryotes
>Addgene plasmid #103385 | LSB-hsa-miR-28-3p | depositor full sequence | sequence record 195819 | Full Sequence
AATTGAGGGGATAACGCAGGAAAGAACATGTGAGCAAAAGGCCAGCAAAAGGCCAGGAACCGTAAAAAGG
CCGCGTTGCTGGCGTTTTTCCATAGGCTCCGCCCCCCTGACGAGCATCACAAAAATCGACGCTCAAGTCA
GAGGTGGCGAAACCCGACAGGACTATAAAGATACCAGGCGTTTCCCCCTGGAAGCTCCCTCGTGCGCTCT
CCTGTTCCGACCCTGCCGCTTACCGGATACCTGTCCGCCTTTCTCCCTTCGGGAAGCGTGGCGCTTTCTC
ATAGCTCACGCTGTAGGTATCTCAGTTCGGTGTAGGTCGTTCGCTCCAAGCTGGGCTGTGTGCACGAACC
CCCCGTTCAGCCCGACCGCTGCGCCTTATCCGGTAACTATCGTCTTGAGTCCAACCCGGTAAGACACGAC
TTATCGCCACTGGCAGCAGCCACTGGTAACAGGATTAGCAGAGCGAGGTATGTAGGCGGTGCTACAGAGT
TCTTGAAGTGGTGGCCTAACTACGGCTACACTAGAAGAACAGTATTTGGTATCTGCGCTCTGCTGAAGCC
AGTTACCTTCGGAAAAAGAGTTGGTAGCTCTTGATCCGGCAAACAAACCACCGCTGGTAGCGGTGGTTTT
TTTGTTTGCAAGCAGCAGATTACGCGCAGAAAAAAAGGATCTCAAGAAGATCCTTTGATCTTTTCTACGG
GGTCTGACGCTCAGTGGAACGAAAACTCACGTTAAGGGATTTTGGTCATGAGATTATCAAAAAGGATCTT
CACCTAGATCCTTTTAAATTAAAAATGAAGTTTTAAATCAATCTAAAGTATATATGAGTAAACTTGGTCT
GACAGTTACCAATGCTTAATCAGTGAGGCACCTATCTCAGCGATCTGTCTATTTCGTTCATCCATAGTTG
CCTGACTCCCCGTCGTGTAGATAACTACGATACGGGAGGGCTTACCATCTGGCCCCAGTGCTGCAATGAT
ACCGCGAGAACCACGCTCACCGGCTCCAGATTTATCAGCAATAAACCAGCCAGCCGGAAGGGCCGAGCGC
AGAAGTGGTCCTGCAACTTTATCCGCCTCCATCCAGTCTATTAATTGTTGCCGGGAAGCTAGAGTAAGTA
GTTCGCCAGTTAATAGTTTGCGCAACGTTGTTGCCATTGCTACAGGCATCGTGGTGTCACGCTCGTCGTT
TGGTATGGCTTCATTCAGCTCCGGTTCCCAACGATCAAGGCGAGTTACATGATCCCCCATGTTGTGCAAA
AAAGCGGTTAGCTCCTTCGGTCCTCCGATCGTTGTCAGAAGTAAGTTGGCCGCAGTGTTATCACTCATGG
TTATGGCAGCACTGCATAATTCTCTTACTGTCATGCCATCCGTAAGATGCTTTTCTGTGACTGGTGAGTA
CTCAACCAAGTCATTCTGAGAATAGTGTATGCGGCGACCGAGTTGCTCTTGCCCGGCGTCAATACGGGAT
AATACCGCGCCACATAGCAGAACTTTAAAAGTGCTCATCATTGGAAAACGTTCTTCGGGGCGAAAACTCT
CAAGGATCTTACCGCTGTTGAGATCCAGTTCGATGTAACCCACTCGTGCACCCAACTGATCTTCAGCATC
TTTTACTTTCACCAGCGTTTCTGGGTGAGCAAAAACAGGAAGGCAAAATGCCGCAAAAAAGGGAATAAGG
GCGACACGGAAATGTTGAATACTCATACTCTTCCTTTTTCAATATTATTGAAGCATTTATCAGGGTTATT
GTCTCATGAGCGGATACATATTTGAATGTAGCTCCGAATTTCTCGAGGGCTTGTCGACGACGGCGGTCTC
CGTCGTCAGGATCATGAATTCGACCCGCCTGCCACCATGACCGAGTACAAGCCCACGGTGCGCCTCGCCA
CCCGCGACGACGTCCCCCGGGCCGTACGCACCCTCGCCGCCGCGTTCGCCGACTACCCCGCCACGCGCCA
CACCGTCGACCCGGACCGCCACATCGAGCGGGTCACCGAGCTGCAAGAACTCTTCCTCACGCGCGTCGGG
CTCGACATCGGCAAGGTGTGGGTCGCGGACGACGGCGCCGCGGTGGCGGTCTGGACCACGCCGGAGAGCG
TCGAAGCGGGGGCGGTGTTCGCCGAGATCGGCCCGCGCATGGCCGAGTTGAGCGGTTCCCGGCTGGCCGC
GCAGCAACAGATGGAAGGCCTCCTGGCGCCGCACCGGCCCAAGGAGCCCGCGTGGTTCCTGGCCACCGTC
GGCGTCTCGCCCGACCACCAGGGCAAGGGTCTGGGCAGCGCCGTCGTGCTCCCCGGAGTGGAGGCGGCCG
AGCGCGCCGGGGTGCCCGCCTTCCTGGAGACATCCGCGCCCCGCAACCTCCCCTTCTACGAGCGGCTCGG
CTTCACCGTCACCGCCGACGTCGAGGTGCCCGAAGGACCGCGCACCTGGTGCATGACCCGCAAGCCCGGT
GCCTGATACGCGTGAATTCACTCCTCAGGTGCAGGCTGCCTATCAGAAGGTGGTGGCTGGTGTGGCCAAT
GCCCTGGCTCACAAATACCACTGAGATCTTTTTCCCTCTGCCAAAAATTATGGGGACATCATGAAGCCCC
TTGAGCATCTGACTTCTGGCTAATAAAGGAAATTTATTTTCATTGCAATAGTGTGTTGGAATTTTTTGTG
TCTCTCACTCGGAAGGACATATGGGAGGGCAAATCATTTAAAACATCAGAATGAGTATTTGGTTTAGAGT
TTGGCAACATATGCCCATATGCTGGCTGCCATGAACAAAGGTTGGCTATAAAGAGGTCATCAGTATATGA
AACAGCCCCCTGCTGTCCATTCCTTATTCCATAGAAAAGCCTTGACTTGAGGTTAGATTTTTTTTATATT
TTGTTTTGTGTTATTTTTTTCTTTAACATCCCTAAAATTTTCCTTACATGTTTTACTAGCCAGATTTTTC
CTCCTCTCCTGACTACTCCCAGTCATAGCTGTCCCTCTTCTCTTATGGAGATCCCTCGACCTGCAGCCCA
AGCTTGAATTCTCTAGAATTACCCTGTTATCCCTATGCTTGGTTTACCGAGCTCTTATTGGTTTTCAAAC
TTCATTGACTGTGCCCAACGCGCCTGGGAGCTCACGGGGACAGCCCCCCCCCAAAGCCCCCAGGGATGTA
ATTACGTCCCTCCCCCGCTAGGGGGCAGCAGCGAGCCGCCCGGGGCTCCGCTCCGGTCCGGCGCTCCCCC
CGCATCCCCGAGCCGGCAGCGTGCGGGGACAGCCCGGGCACGGGGAAGGTGGCACGGGATCGCTTTCCTC
TGAACGCTTCTCGCTGCTCTTTGAGCCTGCAGACACCTGGGGGGATACGGGGAAAAAGCTAGGCTGAAAG
ACCGGTTCTTAGAATGACACGCGCCTGGGAGCTCACGGGGACAGCCCCCCCCCAAAGCCCCCAGGGATGT
AATTACGTCCCTCCCCCGCTAGGGGGCAGCAGCGAGCCGCCCGGGGCTCCGCTCCGGTCCGGCGCTCCCC
CCGCATCCCCGAGCCGGCAGCGTGCGGGGACAGCCCGGGCACGGGGAAGGTGGCACGGGATCGCTTTCCT
CTGAACGCTTCTCGCTGCTCTTTGAGCCTGCAGACACCTGGGGGGATACGGGGAAAAAGCTAACTTCTGA
GACGACAACTTTGTATAGAAAAGTTGGCTCCGAATTCGCCCTTGACAGCAGAGATCCAGTTTGGTTAATT
AATTGGCTCCGGTGCCCGTCAGTGGGCAGAGCGCACATCGCCCACAGTCCCCGAGAAGTTGTGGGGAGGG
GTCGGCAATTGAACCGGTGCCTAGAGAAGGTGGCGCGGGGTAAACTGGGAAAGTGATGTCGTGTACTGGC
TCCGCCTTTTTCCCGAGGGTGGGGGAGAACCGTATATAAGTGCAGTAGTCGCCGTGAACGTTCTTTTTCG
CAACGGGTTTGCCGCCAGAACACAGGTAAGTGCCGTGTGTGGTTCCCGCGGGCCTGGCCTCTTTACGGGT
TATGGCCCTTGCGTGCCTTGAATTACTTCCACCTGGCTGCAGTACGTGATTCTTGATCCCGAGCTTCGGG
TTGGAAGTGGGTGGGAGAGTTCGAGGCCTTGCGCTTAAGGAGCCCCTTCGCCTCGTGCTTGAGTTGAGGC
CTGGCCTGGGCGCTGGGGCCGCCGCGTGCGAATCTGGTGGCACCTTCGCGCCTGTCTCGCTGCTTTCGAT
AAGTCTCTAGCCATTTAAAATTTTTGATGACCTGCTGCGACGCTTTTTTTCTGGCAAGATAGTCTTGTAA
ATGCGGGCCAAGATCTGCACACTGGTATTTCGGTTTTTGGGGCCGCGGGCGGCGACGGGGCCCGTGCGTC
CCAGCGCACATGTTCGGCGAGGCGGGGCCTGCGAGCGCGGCCACCGAGAATCGGACGGGGGTAGTCTCAA
GCTGGCCGGCCTGCTCTGGTGCCTGGCCTCGCGCCGCCGTGTATCGCCCCGCCCTGGGCGGCAAGGCTGG
CCCGGTCGGCACCAGTTGCGTGAGCGGAAAGATGGCCGCTTCCCGGCCCTGCTGCAGGGAGCTCAAAATG
GAGGACGCGGCGCTCGGGAGAGCGGGCGGGTGAGTCACCCACACAAAGGAAAAGGGCCTTTCCGTCCTCA
GCCGTCGCTTCATGTGACTCCACGGAGTACCGGGCGCCGTCCAGGCACCTCGATTAGTTCTCGAGCTTTT
GGAGTACGTCGTCTTTAGGTTGGGGGGAGGGGTTTTATGCGATGGAGTTTCCCCACACTGAGTGGGTGGA
GACTGAAGTTAGGCCAGCTTGGCACTTGATGTAATTCTCCTTGGAATTTGCCCTTTTTGAGTTTGGATCT
TGGTTCATTCTCAAGCCTCAGACAGTGGTTCAAAGTTTTTTTCTTCCATTTCAGGTGTCGTGAGAAGGGC
GAATTCGACCCAAGTTTGTACAAAAAAGCAGGCTGGATCCAGGTGCCACCATGGTGAGCGAGCTGATTAA
GGAGAACATGCACATGAAGCTGTACATGGAGGGCACCGTGAACAACCACCACTTCAAGTGCACATCCGAG
GGCGAAGGCAAGCCCTACGAGGGCACCCAGACCATGAGAATCAAGGCGGTCGAGGGCGGCCCTCTCCCCT
TCGCCTTCGACATCCTGGCTACCAGCTTCATGTACGGCAGCAAAACCTTCATCAACCACACCCAGGGCAT
CCCCGACTTCTTTAAGCAGTCCTTCCCCGAGGGCTTCACATGGGAGAGAGTCACCACATACGAAGATGGG
GGCGTGCTGACCGCTACCCAGGACACCAGCCTCCAGGACGGCTGCCTCATCTACAACGTCAAGATCAGAG
GGGTGAACTTCCCATCCAACGGCCCTGTGATGCAGAAGAAAACACTCGGCTGGGAGGCCTCCACCGAGAC
ACTGTACCCCGCTGACGGCGGCCTGGAAGGCAGAGCCGACATGGCCCTGAAGCTCGTGGGCGGGGGCCAC
CTGATCTGCAACCTTAAGACCACATACAGATCCAAGAAACCCGCTAAGAACCTCAAGATGCCCGGCGTCT
ACTATGTGGACAGGAGACTGGAAAGAATCAAGGAGGCCGACAAAGAGACATACGTCGAGCAGCACGAGGT
GGCTGTGGCCAGATACTGCGACCTCCCTAGCAAACTGGGGCACAAACTTAATTGAGAATTCTACCACCCA
GCTTTCTTGTACAAAGTGGTACGTCTCAAGACCAGAGGTCTCTGCTTTAGACCTATCCAGGAGCTCACAA
TCTAGTGTCCAGGAGCTCACAATCTAGTGTCCAGGAGCTCACAATCTAGTGTCCAGGAGCTCACAATCTA
GTGCAACCAGAAGAGACCTGTGCTTCACTCCTCAGGTGCAGGCTGCCTATCAGAAGGTGGTGGCTGGTGT
GGCCAATGCCCTGGCTCACAAATACCACTGAGATCTTTTTCCCTCTGCCAAAAATTATGGGGACATCATG
AAGCCCCTTGAGCATCTGACTTCTGGCTAATAAAGGAAATTTATTTTCATTGCAATAGTGTGTTGGAATT
TTTTGTGTCTCTCACTCGGAAGGACATATGGGAGGGCAAATCATTTAAAACATCAGAATGAGTATTTGGT
TTAGAGTTTGGCAACATATGCCCATATGCTGGCTGCCATGAACAAAGGTTGGCTATAAAGAGGTCATCAG
TATATGAAACAGCCCCCTGCTGTCCATTCCTTATTCCATAGAAAAGCCTTGACTTGAGGTTAGATTTTTT
TTATATTTTGTTTTGTGTTATTTTTTTCTTTAACATCCCTAAAATTTTCCTTACATGTTTTACTAGCCAG
ATTTTTCCTCCTCTCCTGACTACTCCCAGTCATAGCTGTCCCTCTTCTCTTATGGAGATCCCGAGCGGTG
CGTTTTTATGCTTGTAGTATTGTATAATGTTTTTAAGATCCAAGCTTCTGACCTCTTCTCTTCCTCCCAC
AGGGCCTCGAGACAATTGCATCGATGGTACCAGTGAAAGTCTGCAATGAATTCGAGTTGGCGCGCCTGTC
ATTCTAAATCTCTCTTTCAGCCTAAAGCTTTTTCCCCGTATCCCCCCAGGTGTCTGCAGGCTCAAAGAGC
AGCGAGAAGCGTTCAGAGGAAAGCGATCCCGTGCCACCTTCCCCGTGCCCGGGCTGTCCCCGCACGCTGC
CGGCTCGGGGATGCGGGGGGAGCGCCGGACCGGAGCGGAGCCCCGGGCGGCTCGCTGCTGCCCCCTAGCG
GGGGAGGGACGTAATTACATCCCTGGGGGCTTTGGGAGGGGGCTGTCCCCGTGAGCTCCCAGGCGCGCCT
GTCATTCTAAATCTCTCTTTCAGCCTAAAGCTTTTTCCCCGTATCCCCCCAGGTGTCTGCAGGCTCAAAG
AGCAGCGAGAAGCGTTCAGAGGAAAGCGATCCCGTGCCACCTTCCCCGTGCCCGGGCTGTCCCCGCACGC
TGCCGGCTCGGGGATGCGGGGGGAGCGCCGGACCGGAGCGGAGCCCCGGGCGGCTCGCTGCTGCCCCCTA
GCGGGGGAGGGACGTAATTACATCCCTGGGGGCTTTGGGGGGGGGCTGTCCCCGTGAGCTCCCAGGCGCG
CCAACTCGGTACCGTATCGATGTCGACGTTAACGCTAGTGATATCAACTTTGTATAGAAAAGTTGGCTCC
GAATTCGCCCTTGACAGCAGAGATCCAGTTTGGTTAATTAATTGGCTCCGGTGCCCGTCAGTGGGCAGAG
CGCACATCGCCCACAGTCCCCGAGAAGTTGTGGGGAGGGGTCGGCAATTGAACCGGTGCCTAGAGAAGGT
GGCGCGGGGTAAACTGGGAAAGTGATGTCGTGTACTGGCTCCGCCTTTTTCCCGAGGGTGGGGGAGAACC
GTATATAAGTGCAGTAGTCGCCGTGAACGTTCTTTTTCGCAACGGGTTTGCCGCCAGAACACAGGTAAGT
GCCGTGTGTGGTTCCCGCGGGCCTGGCCTCTTTACGGGTTATGGCCCTTGCGTGCCTTGAATTACTTCCA
CCTGGCTGCAGTACGTGATTCTTGATCCCGAGCTTCGGGTTGGAAGTGGGTGGGAGAGTTCGAGGCCTTG
CGCTTAAGGAGCCCCTTCGCCTCGTGCTTGAGTTGAGGCCTGGCCTGGGCGCTGGGGCCGCCGCGTGCGA
ATCTGGTGGCACCTTCGCGCCTGTCTCGCTGCTTTCGATAAGTCTCTAGCCATTTAAAATTTTTGATGAC
CTGCTGCGACGCTTTTTTTCTGGCAAGATAGTCTTGTAAATGCGGGCCAAGATCTGCACACTGGTATTTC
GGTTTTTGGGGCCGCGGGCGGCGACGGGGCCCGTGCGTCCCAGCGCACATGTTCGGCGAGGCGGGGCCTG
CGAGCGCGGCCACCGAGAATCGGACGGGGGTAGTCTCAAGCTGGCCGGCCTGCTCTGGTGCCTGGCCTCG
CGCCGCCGTGTATCGCCCCGCCCTGGGCGGCAAGGCTGGCCCGGTCGGCACCAGTTGCGTGAGCGGAAAG
ATGGCCGCTTCCCGGCCCTGCTGCAGGGAGCTCAAAATGGAGGACGCGGCGCTCGGGAGAGCGGGCGGGT
GAGTCACCCACACAAAGGAAAAGGGCCTTTCCGTCCTCAGCCGTCGCTTCATGTGACTCCACGGAGTACC
GGGCGCCGTCCAGGCACCTCGATTAGTTCTCGAGCTTTTGGAGTACGTCGTCTTTAGGTTGGGGGGAGGG
GTTTTATGCGATGGAGTTTCCCCACACTGAGTGGGTGGAGACTGAAGTTAGGCCAGCTTGGCACTTGATG
TAATTCTCCTTGGAATTTGCCCTTTTTGAGTTTGGATCTTGGTTCATTCTCAAGCCTCAGACAGTGGTTC
AAAGTTTTTTTCTTCCATTTCAGGTGTCGTGAGAAGGGCGAATTCGACCCAAGTTTGTACAAAAAAGCAG
GCTCGCCACCATGGTGAGCAAGGGCGAGGAGCTGTTCACCGGGGTGGTGCCCATCCTGGTCGAGCTGGAC
GGCGACGTAAACGGCCACAAGTTCAGCGTGAGGGGCGAGGGCGAGGGCGATGCCACCAACGGCAAGCTGA
CCCTGAAGTTCATCTGCACCACCGGCAAGCTGCCCGTGCCCTGGCCCACCCTCGTGACCACCCTGAGCCA
CGGCGTGCAGTGCTTCGCCCGCTACCCCGACCACATGAAGCAGCACGACTTCTTCAAGTCCGCCATGCCC
GAAGGCTACGTCCAGGAGCGCACCATCTTCTTCAAGGACGACGGCACCTACAAGACCCGCGCCGAGGTGA
AGTTCGAGGGCGACACCCTAGTGAACCGCATCGAGCTGAAGGGCGTCGACTTCAAGGAGGACGGCAACAT
CCTGGGGCACAAGCTGGAGTACAACTTCAACAGCCACAACATCTATATCATGGCCGTCAAGCAGAAGAAC
GGCATCAAGGTGAACTTCAAGATCCGCCACAACGTGGAGGACGGCAGCGTGCAGCTCGCCGACCACTACC
AGCAGAACACCCCCATCGGCGACGGCCCCGTGCTGCTGCCCGACAGCCACTACCTGAGCACCCAGTCCGT
GCTGAGCAAAGACCCCAACGAGAAGCGCGATCACATGGTCCTGCTGGAGTTCCGCACCGCCGCCGGGATC
ACTCTCGGCATGGACGAGCTGTACAAGTAATACCACCCAGCTTTCTTGTACAAAGTGGTACGCGTGAATT
CACTCCTCAGGTGCAGGCTGCCTATCAGAAGGTGGTGGCTGGTGTGGCCAATGCCCTGGCTCACAAATAC
CACTGAGATCTTTTTCCCTCTGCCAAAAATTATGGGGACATCATGAAGCCCCTTGAGCATCTGACTTCTG
GCTAATAAAGGAAATTTATTTTCATTGCAATAGTGTGTTGGAATTTTTTGTGTCTCTCACTCGGAAGGAC
ATATGGGAGGGCAAATCATTTAAAACATCAGAATGAGTATTTGGTTTAGAGTTTGGCAACATATGCCCAT
ATGCTGGCTGCCATGAACAAAGGTTGGCTATAAAGAGGTCATCAGTATATGAAACAGCCCCCTGCTGTCC
ATTCCTTATTCCATAGAAAAGCCTTGACTTGAGGTTAGATTTTTTTTATATTTTGTTTTGTGTTATTTTT
TTCTTTAACATCCCTAAAATTTTCCTTACATGTTTTACTAGCCAGATTTTTCCTCCTCTCCTGACTACTC
CCAGTCATAGCTGTCCCTCTTCTCTTATGGAGATCCCTCGACCTGCAGCCCAAGCTTGGCGTAATCATGG
TCATAGCTGTTTCCTGTGTGAAATTGTTATCCGCTCACAATTCCACACAACATACGAGCCGGAAGCATAA
AGTGTAAAGCCTGGGGTGCCTAATGAGTGAGCTAACTCACATTAATTGCGTTGCGCTCACTGCCCGCTTT
CCAGTCGGGAAACCTGTCGTGCCAGCGGATCGACAGTACTAAGCTTGGTCTAATACCCAATCTCTCGTCT
TATCCAGATGTTTTATACGCCTCTGGCCCGTGTCTCAAAATCTCTGATGTTACATTGCACAAGATAAAAT
AATATCATCATGAACAATAAAACTGTCTGCTTACATAAACAGTAATACAAGGGGTGTTATGAGCCATATT
CAACGGGAAACGTCGAGGCCGCGATTAAATTCCAACATGGATGCTGATTTATATGGGTATAAATGGGCTC
GCGATAATGTCGGGCAATCAGGTGCGACAATCTATCGCTTGTATGGGAAGCCCGATGCGCCAGAGTTGTT
TCTGAAACATGGCAAAGGTAGCGTTGCCAATGATGTTACAGATGAGATGGTCAGACTAAACTGGCTGACG
GAATTTATGCCTCTTCCGACCATCAAGCATTTTATCCGTACTCCTGATGATGCATGGTTACTCACCACTG
CGATCCCCGGAAAAACAGCATTCCAGGTATTAGAAGAATATCCTGATTCAGGTGAAAATATTGTTGATGC
GCTGGCAGTGTTCCTGCGCCGGTTGCATTCGATTCCTGTTTGTAATTGTCCTTTTAACAGCGATCGCGTA
TTTCGTCTCGCTCAGGCGCAATCACGAATGAATAACGGTTTGGTTGATGCGAGTGATTTTGATGACGAGC
GTAATGGCTGGCCTGTTGAACAAGTCTGGAAAGAAATGCATAAACTTTTGCCATTCTCACCGGATTCAGT
CGTCACTCATGGTGATTTCTCACTTGATAACCTTATTTTTGACGAGGGGAAATTAATAGGTTGTATTGAT
GTTGGACGAGTCGGAATCGCAGACCGATACCAGGATCTTGCCATCCTATGGAACTGCCTCGGTGAGTTTT
CTCCTTCATTACAGAAACGGCTTTTTCAAAAATATGGTATTGATAATCCTGATATGAATAAATTGCAGTT
TCATTTGATGCTCGATGAGTTTTTCTAATCAGAATTGGTTAATTGGTTGTAACACTGGCAGAGCATTACG
CTGACTTGACGGGACGGCGCAAGCTCATGACCAAAATCCCTTAACGTGAGTTACGCGTCGTTCCACTGAG
CGTCAGAGGTATCACTAGTATTACAGAGGTAAGTTATAACAGTCGCCTAACCC
