>Addgene plasmid #103385 | LSB-hsa-miR-28-3p | depositor partial sequence | sequence record 195820 | hsa-miR-28-3p target
TCCAGGAGCTCACAATCTAGTG
