>Addgene plasmid #103385 | LSB-hsa-miR-28-3p | addgene partial sequence | sequence record 272290 | mKate2-F 5'-ACCCGCTAAGAACCTCAAGA-3'
TCAAGGAGGCCGACAAAGAGACATACGTCGAGCAGCACGAGGTGGCTGTGGCCAGATACTGCGACCTCCC
TAGCAAACTGGGGCACAAACTTAATTGAGAATTCTACCACCCAGCTTTCTTGTACAAAGTGGTACGTCTC
AAGACCAGAGGTCTCTGCTTTAGACCTATCCAGGAGCTCACAATCTAGTGTCCAGGAGCTCACAATCTAG
TGTCCAGGAGCTCACAATCTAGTGTCCAGGAGCTCACAATCTAGTGCAACCAGAAGAGACCTGTGCTTCA
CTCCTCAGGTGCAGGCTGCCTATCAGAAGGTGGTGGCTGGTGTGGCCAATGCCCTGGCTCACAAATACCA
CTGAGATCTTTTTCCCTCTGCCAAAAATTATGGGGACATCATGAAGCCCCTTGAGCATCTGACTTCTGGC
TAATA
